>Addgene plasmid #62670 | pBBK | depositor full sequence | sequence record 103228 | pBBK sequence 7526 bps
GACGGATCGGGAGATCTCCCGATCCCCTATGGTCGACTCTCAGTACAATCTGCTCTGATGCCGCATAGTT
AAGCCAGTATCTGCTCCCTGCTTGTGTGTTGGAGGTCGCTGAGTAGTGCGCGAGCAAAATTTAAGCTACA
ACAAGGCAAGGCTTGACCGACAATTGCATGAAGAATCTGCTTAGGGTTAGGCGTTTTGCGCTGCTTCGCG
ATGTACGGGCCAGATATACGCGTTGACATTGATTATTGACTAGTTATTAATAGTAATCAATTACGGGGTC
ATTAGTTCATAGCCCATATATGGAGTTCCGCGTTACATAACTTACGGTAAATGGCCCGCCTGGCTGACCG
CCCAACGACCCCCGCCCATTGACGTCAATAATGACGTATGTTCCCATAGTAACGCCAATAGGGACTTTCC
ATTGACGTCAATGGGTGGACTATTTACGGTAAACTGCCCACTTGGCAGTACATCAAGTGTATCATATGCC
AAGTACGCCCCCTATTGACGTCAATGACGGTAAATGGCCCGCCTGGCATTATGCCCAGTACATGACCTTA
TGGGACTTTCCTACTTGGCAGTACATCTACGTATTAGTCATCGCTATTACCATGGTGATGCGGTTTTGGC
AGTACATCAATGGGCGTGGATAGCGGTTTGACTCACGGGGATTTCCAAGTCTCCACCCCATTGACGTCAA
TGGGAGTTTGTTTTGGCACCAAAATCAACGGGACTTTCCAAAATGTCGTAACAACTCCGCCCCATTGACG
CAAATGGGCGGTAGGCGTGTACGGTGGGAGGTCTATATAAGCAGAGCTCTCTGGCTAACTAGAGAACCCA
CTGCTTACTGGCTTATCGAAATTAATACGACTCACTATAGGGAGACCCAAGCTGGCTAGTTAAGCTTGGT
ACCGAGCTCGGATCCACTAGTCCAGTGTGGTGGAATTCGCCACCATGGATACCTACGCCGGAGCCTACGA
CAGACAGAGCCGGGAGAGAGAGAACAGCAGCGCCGCCAGCCCCGCCACCCAGAGAAGCGCCAACGAGGAT
AAGGCCGCCGATCTGCAGAGAGAGGTGGAGAGGGACGGCGGCAGATTCAGATTTGTGGGCCACTTCAGCG
AGGCCCCTGGCACCAGCGCCTTCGGCACCGCCGAGAGACCCGAGTTCGAGAGAATCCTGAACGAGTGTAG
GGCCGGCAGGCTGAACATGATCATCGTGTACGACGTGTCCCGGTTCAGCAGGCTGAAGGTGATGGACGCC
ATCCCTATCGTGTCCGAGCTGCTGGCCCTGGGCGTGACCATCGTGTCCACCCAGGAAGGCGTCTTTAGAC
AGGGCAACGTGATGGACCTGATCCACCTGATCATGAGGCTGGACGCCAGCCACAAGGAGAGCAGCCTGAA
GAGCGCCAAGATCCTGGACACCAAGAACCTGCAGAGGGAGCTGGGCGGCTATGTGGGCGGCAAGGCCCCC
TACGGCTTCGAGCTGGTGTCCGAGACCAAGGAGATCACCCGGAACGGCAGGATGGTGAACGTGGTGATCA
ACAAGCTGGCCCACAGCACCACCCCCCTGACCGGCCCCTTCGAGTTTGAGCCCGACGTGATCAGGTGGTG
GTGGCGGGAGATCAAGACCCACAAGCACCTGCCTTTCAAGCCCGGCAGCCAGGCCGCCATCCACCCCGGC
AGCATCACCGGCCTGTGTAAGAGAATGGACGCCGACGCCGTGCCCACCAGAGGCGAGACCATCGGCAAGA
AAACCGCCAGCAGCGCCTGGGACCCCGCCACCGTGATGAGAATCCTGAGGGACCCTAGGATCGCCGGCTT
CGCCGCCGAGGTGATCTACAAGAAGAAGCCCGACGGCACCCCCACCACCAAGATCGAGGGCTACAGAATC
CAGAGAGACCCCATCACCCTGAGACCTGTGGAGCTGGACTGTGGCCCTATCATCGAGCCTGCCGAGTGGT
ACGAGCTGCAGGCCTGGCTGGACGGCAGAGGCAGAGGCAAGGGCCTGAGCAGAGGCCAGGCCATCCTGAG
CGCCATGGACAAGCTGTACTGTGAGTGTGGCGCCGTGATGACCAGCAAGAGAGGCGAGGAGAGCATCAAG
GACAGCTACCGGTGCCGGAGAAGAAAGGTGGTGGACCCCAGCGCCCCTGGCCAGCACGAGGGCACCTGTA
ATGTGAGCATGGCCGCCCTGGACAAGTTCGTGGCCGAGCGGATCTTCAACAAGATCCGGCACGCCGAGGG
CGACGAGGAGACCCTGGCCCTGCTGTGGGAGGCCGCCAGAAGATTCGGCAAGCTGACCGAGGCCCCCGAG
AAGAGCGGCGAGAGGGCCAACCTGGTGGCCGAGAGAGCCGACGCCCTGAACGCCCTGGAGGAGCTGTACG
AGGACAGAGCCGCCGGAGCCTATGACGGCCCTGTGGGCAGGAAGCACTTCAGAAAGCAGCAGGCCGCCCT
GACCCTGAGACAGCAGGGCGCCGAGGAAAGACTGGCCGAGCTGGAGGCCGCCGAGGCCCCTAAGCTGCCC
CTGGATCAGTGGTTCCCCGAGGATGCCGACGCCGACCCCACCGGCCCCAAGTCCTGGTGGGGCAGAGCCA
GCGTGGACGACAAGAGGGTGTTCGTGGGCCTGTTCGTGGATAAGATCGTGGTGACCAAGAGCACCACCGG
CAGGGGCCAGGGCACCCCCATCGAGAAGAGAGCCAGCATCACCTGGGCCAAGCCTCCCACCGACGACGAC
GAGGATGACGCCCAGGACGGCACCGAGGACGTGGCCGCCCCTAAGAAAAAGCGGAAAGTGTGAATTCTGC
AGATATCCAGCACAGTGGCGGCCGCTCGACTATGGGCACCAAAGAACCTGTAAACGTTATCTTTTTAAAT
TGAATGTGCACAAATAAAAGTTTGGAAAAGAAAAAAAAAAAAAAAAAAAAAAAAAAAAAAAAAAAAAAAA
AAAAAAAAAAAAAAAAAAAAAAAAAAAAAAAAAAAAAAAAAAATACGCATCATACGCTGTGGCGTACCTC
GAGTCTAGAGGGCCCTTCGAACAAAAACTCATCTCAGAAGAGGATCTGAATATGCATACCGGTCATCATC
ACCATCACCATTGAGTTTAAACCCGCTGATCAGCCTCGACTGTGCCTTCTAGTTGCCAGCCATCTGTTGT
TTGCCCCTCCCCCGTGCCTTCCTTGACCCTGGAAGGTGCCACTCCCACTGTCCTTTCCTAATAAAATGAG
GAAATTGCATCGCATTGTCTGAGTAGGTGTCATTCTATTCTGGGGGGTGGGGTGGGGCAGGACAGCAAGG
GGGAGGATTGGGAAGACAATAGCAGGCATGCTGGGGATGCGGTGGGCTCTATGGCTTCTGAGGCGGAAAG
AACCAGCTGGGGCTCTAGGGGGTATCCCC
[124 nt withheld, positions 3390-3513]
C
[32 nt withheld, positions 3515-3546]
CA
[57 nt withheld, positions 3549-3605]
A
[49 nt withheld, positions 3607-3655]
CCTTTGACGTTGGAGTCCACGTTCTTT
[37 nt withheld, positions 3683-3719]
ACCCTATCTCGGTCTATTCTTTTGATTTATAAGGGATTTTGGGGATTTCGGCCTATTGGTTAAAAAATGA
GCTGATTTAACAAAAATTTAACGCGAATTAATTCTGTGGAATGTGTGTCAGTTAGGGTGTGGAAAGTCCC
CAGGCTCCCCAGGCAGGCAGAAGTATGCAAAGCATGCATCTCAATTAGTCAGCAACCAGGTGTGGAAAGT
CCCCAGGCTCCCCAGCAGGCAGAAGTATGCAAAGCATGCATCTCAATTAGTCAGCAACCATAGTCCCGCC
CCTAACTCCGCCCATCCCGCCCCTAACTCCGCCCAGTTCCGCCCATTCTCCGCCCCATGGCTGACTAATT
TTTTTTATTTATGCAGAGGCCGAGGCCGCCTCTGCCTCTGAGCTATTCCAGAAGTAGTGAGGAGGCTTTT
TTGGAGGCCTAGGCTTTTGCAAAAAGCTCCCGGGAGCTTGTATATCCATTTTCGGATCTGATCAAGAGAC
AGGATGAGGATCGTTTCGCATGATTGAACAAGATGGATTGCACGCAGGTTCTCCGGCCGCTTGGGTGGAG
AGGCTATTCGGCTATGACTGGGCACAACAGACAATCGGCTGCTCTGATGCCGCCGTGTTCCGGCTGTCAG
CGCAGGGGCGCCCGGTTCTTTTTGTCAAGACCGACCTGTCCGGTGCCCTGAATGAACTGCAGGACGAGGC
AGCGCGGCTATCGTGGCTGGCCACGACGGGCGTTCCTTGCGCAGCTGTGCTCGACGTTGTCACTGAAGCG
GGAAGGGACTGGCTGCTATTGGGCGAAGTGCCGGGGCAGGATCTCCTGTCATCTCACCTTGCTCCTGCCG
AGAAAGTATCCATCATGGCTGATGCAATGCGGCGGCTGCATACGCTTGATCCGGCTACCTGCCCATTCGA
CCACCAAGCGAAACATCGCATCGAGCGAGCACGTACTCGGATGGAAGCCGGTCTTGTCGATCAGGATGAT
CTGGACGAAGAGCATCAGGGGCTCGCGCCAGCCGAACTGTTCGCCAGGCTCAAGGCGCGCATGCCCGACG
GCGAGGATCTCGTCGTGACCCATGGCGATGCCTGCTTGCCGAATATCATGGTGGAAAATGGCCGCTTTTC
TGGATTCATCGACTGTGGCCGGCTGGGTGTGGCGGACCGCTATCAGGACATAGCGTTGGCTACCCGTGAT
ATTGCTGAAGAGCTTGGCGGCGAATGGGCTGACCGCTTCCTCGTGCTTTACGGTATCGCCGCTCCCGATT
CGCAGCGCATCGCCTTCTATCGCCTTCTTGACGAGTTCTTCTGAGCGGGACTCTGGGGTTCGCGAAATGA
CCGACCAAGCGACGCCCAACCTGCCATCACGAGATTTCGATTCCACCGCCGCCTTCTATGAAAGGTTGGG
CTTCGGAATCGTTTTCCGGGACGCCGGCTGGATGATCCTCCAGCGCGGGGATCTCATGCTGGAGTTCTTC
GCCCACCCCAACTTGTTTATTGCAGCTTATAATGGTTACAAATAAAGCAATAGCATCACAAATTTCACAA
ATAAAGCATTTTTTTCACTGCATTCTAGTTGTGGTTTGTCCAAACTCATCAATGTATCTTATCATGTCTG
TATACCGTCGACCTCTAGCTAGAGCTTGGCGTAATCATGGTCATAGCTGTTTCCTGTGTGAAATTGTTAT
CCGCTCACAATTCCACACAACATACGAGCCGGAAGCATAAAGTGTAAAGCCTGGGGTGCCTAATGAGTGA
GCTAACTCACATTAATTGCGTTGCGCTCACTGCCCGCTTTCCAGTCGGGAAACCTGTCGTGCCAGCTGCA
TTAATGAATCGGCCAACGCGCGGGGAGAGGCGGTTTGCGTATTGGGCGCTCTTCCGCTTCCTCGCTCACT
GACTCGCTGCGCTCGGTCGTTCGGCTGCGGCGAGCGGTATCAGCTCACTCAAAGGCGGTAATACGGTTAT
CCACAGAATCAGGGGATAACGCAGGAAAGAACATGTGAGCAAAAGGCCAGCAAAAGGCCAGGAACCGTAA
AAAGGCCGCGTTGCTGGCGTTTTTCCATAGGCTCCGCCCCCCTGACGAGCATCACAAAAATCGACGCTCA
AGTCAGAGGTGGCGAAACCCGACAGGACTATAAAGATACCAGGCGTTTCCCCCTGGAAGCTCCCTCGTGC
GCTCTCCTGTTCCGACCCTGCCGCTTACCGGATACCTGTCCGCCTTTCTCCCTTCGGGAAGCGTGGCGCT
TTCTCAATGCTCACGCTGTAGGTATCTCAGTTCGGTGTAGGTCGTTCGCTCCAAGCTGGGCTGTGTGCAC
GAACCCCCCGTTCAGCCCGACCGCTGCGCCTTATCCGGTAACTATCGTCTTGAGTCCAACCCGGTAAGAC
ACGACTTATCGCCACTGGCAGCAGCCACTGGTAACAGGATTAGCAGAGCGAGGTATGTAGGCGGTGCTAC
AGAGTTCTTGAAGTGGTGGCCTAACTACGGCTACACTAGAAGGACAGTATTTGGTATCTGCGCTCTGCTG
AAGCCAGTTACCTTCGGAAAAAGAGTTGGTAGCTCTTGATCCGGCAAACAAACCACCGCTGGTAGCGGTG
GTTTTTTTGTTTGCAAGCAGCAGATTACGCGCAGAAAAAAAGGATCTCAAGAAGATCCTTTGATCTTTTC
TACGGGGTCTGACGCTCAGTGGAACGAAAACTCACGTTAAGGGATTTTGGTCATGAGATTATCAAAAAGG
ATCTTCACCTAGATCCTTTTAAATTAAAAATGAAGTTTTAAATCAATCTAAAGTATATATGAGTAAACTT
GGTCTGACAGTTACCAATGCTTAATCAGTGAGGCACCTATCTCAGCGATCTGTCTATTTCGTTCATCCAT
AGTTGCCTGACTCCCCGTCGTGTAGATAACTACGATACGGGAGGGCTTACCATCTGGCCCCAGTGCTGCA
ATGATACCGCGAGACCCACGCTCACCGGCTCCAGATTTATCAGCAATAAACCAGCCAGCCGGAAGGGCCG
AGCGCAGAAGTGGTCCTGCAACTTTATCCGCCTCCATCCAGTCTATTAATTGTTGCCGGGAAGCTAGAGT
AAGTAGTTCGCCAGTTAATAGTTTGCGCAACGTTGTTGCCATTGCTACAGGCATCGTGGTGTCACGCTCG
TCGTTTGGTATGGCTTCATTCAGCTCCGGTTCCCAACGATCAAGGCGAGTTACATGATCCCCCATGTTGT
GCAAAAAAGCGGTTAGCTCCTTCGGTCCTCCGATCGTTGTCAGAAGTAAGTTGGCCGCAGTGTTATCACT
CATGGTTATGGCAGCACTGCATAATTCTCTTACTGTCATGCCATCCGTAAGATGCTTTTCTGTGACTGGT
GAGTACTCAACCAAGTCATTCTGAGAATAGTGTATGCGGCGACCGAGTTGCTCTTGCCCGGCGTCAATAC
GGGATAATACCGCGCCACATAGCAGAACTTTAAAAGTGCTCATCATTGGAAAACGTTCTTCGGGGCGAAA
ACTCTCAAGGATCTTACCGCTGTTGAGATCCAGTTCGATGTAACCCACTCGTGCACCCAACTGATCTTCA
GCATCTTTTACTTTCACCAGCGTTTCTGGGTGAGCAAAAACAGGAAGGCAAAATGCCGCAAAAAAGGGAA
TAAGGGCGACACGGAAATGTTGAATACTCATACTCTTCCTTTTTCAATATTATTGAAGCATTTATCAGGG
TTATTGTCTCATGAGCGGATACATATTTGAATGTATTTAGAAAAATAAACAAATAGGGGTTCCGCGCACA
TTTCCCCGAAAAGTGCCACCTGACGTC
Features (pLannotate 1.2.2; 20 found; start..end, strand, type, name):
     36..80      -  misc_feature   bom (fragment): basis of mobility region from pBR322
    235..614     +  enhancer       CMV enhancer: human cytomegalovirus immediate early enhancer
    615..818     +  promoter       CMV promoter: human cytomegalovirus (CMV) immediate early promoter
    814..847     +  LTR            5' LTR (truncated) (fragment): truncated 5' long terminal repeat (LTR) from HIV-1
    863..881     +  promoter       T7 promoter: promoter for bacteriophage T7 RNA polymerase
   2885..2906    +  promoter       TEF1 promoter (fragment): S. cerevisiae TEF1; promoter for EF-1α
   3120..3344    +  polyA_signal   bGH poly(A) signal: bovine growth hormone polyadenylation signal
   3348..3369    +  promoter       SV40 promoter (fragment): SV40 enhancer and early promoter
   3390..3818    +  rep_origin     f1 ori (sequence partly withheld): f1 bacteriophage origin of replication; arrow indicates direction of (+) strand synthesis
   3832..4162    +  promoter       SV40 promoter: SV40 enhancer and early promoter
   4229..5020    +  CDS            neo: KKA2_KLEPN - Also known as kan, nptII. Experimental evidence at protein level: Swiss-Prot protein existence level 1. Resistance to kanamycin, neomycin, paromomycin, ribostamycin, butirosin and gentamicin B. From Klebsiella pneumoniae.
   5046..5204    +  CDS            ble (fragment): BLE_KLEPN - Experimental evidence at protein level: Swiss-Prot protein existence level 1. Binding protein with a strong affinity to the bleomycin family of antibiotics. Binds to CL990; an antimitotic-antibiotic compound. From Klebsiella pneumoniae.
   5199..5320    +  polyA_signal   SV40 poly(A) signal: SV40 polyadenylation signal
   5393..5409    -  protein_bind   lac operator: The lac repressor binds to the lac operator to inhibit transcription in E. coli. This inhibition can be relieved by adding lactose or isopropyl-β-D-thiogalactopyranoside (IPTG). lac repressor encoded by lacI
   5417..5447    -  promoter       lac promoter: promoter for the E. coli lac operon
   5462..5483    -  protein_bind   CAP binding site: CAP binding activates transcription in the presence of cAMP. E. coli catabolite activator protein
   5496..5588    -  CDS            lacI (fragment): lac repressor; lacI; The lac repressor binds to the lac operator to inhibit transcription in E. coli. This inhibition can be relieved by adding lactose or isopropyl-β-D-thiogalactopyranoside (IPTG).
   5771..6359    -  rep_origin     ori: high-copy-number ColE1/pMB1/pBR322/pUC origin of replication
   6530..7390    -  CDS            AmpR: β-lactamase; bla; confers resistance to ampicillin, carbenicillin, and related antibiotics
   7391..7495    -  promoter       AmpR promoter: bla
