[The description below was written by a language model from this plasmid's Addgene catalogue record, the feature table of its GenBank file and pLannotate feature annotations shown in this document.]
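Description:
pBBK is a 7,526 bp plasmid built on the pcDNA3.1 mammalian expression backbone and catalogued as a template for synthesising PhiC31o mRNA. The recorded insert is PhiC31, 1,839 bp, the serine integrase from bacteriophage PhiC31 that catalyses unidirectional recombination between attP and attB sites. The "o" in the stated purpose conventionally denotes a codon-optimised version, although the record does not spell this out. The automated feature table does not annotate the integrase coding sequence itself. There is, however, an unannotated stretch between the T7 promoter and the bGH polyadenylation signal that is large enough to hold it.

Upstream of that region lie the CMV immediate-early enhancer and promoter, followed by a T7 promoter. The integrase could therefore in principle be expressed directly in transfected mammalian cells, or transcribed in vitro with T7 RNA polymerase, which is the stated use. A separate 802 bp partial GenBank record covers only the start of this cassette, showing the T7 promoter followed by a vertebrate Kozak consensus for efficient translation initiation. The remainder is standard backbone: an f1 origin, an SV40 promoter driving the neomycin/kanamycin phosphotransferase gene with an SV40 poly(A) signal for G418 selection in mammalian cells, a high-copy ColE1/pUC-type origin, and AmpR for ampicillin selection in E. coli. Short hits to an HIV-1 LTR, the TEF1 promoter, ble and lacI are fragments and probably annotation artefacts rather than functional parts.

The associated publication describes an improved pronuclear injection-based targeted transgenesis method for generating transgenic mouse lines, which suggests the integrase mRNA is intended for recombinase-mediated transgene integration in that method.
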