Addgene plasmid #62670: pBBK
Purpose: Vector for PhiC31o mRNA synthesis
Depositing lab: Masato Ohtsuka. Depositing organization: Tokai University. Publication: One-step generation of multiple transgenic mouse lines using an improved Pronuclear Injection-based Targeted Transgenesis (i-PITT). Ohtsuka M, Miura H, Mochida K, Hirose M, Hasegawa A, Ogura A, Mizutani R, Kimura M, Isotani A, Ikawa M, Sato M, Gurumurthy CB. BMC Genomics. 2015 Apr 9;16:274. doi: 10.1186/s12864-015-1432-5. PubMed 25887549.
Backbone
  Vector backbone: pcDNA3.1
  Total vector size (bp): 7526
  Vector type: Mammalian Expression, Synthetic Biology
Growth in bacteria
  Bacterial resistance: Ampicillin, 100 μg/mL
  Growth temperature: 37°C
  Growth strain: DH5alpha
  Copy number: Unknown
Gene/Insert
  Gene/Insert name: PhiC31
  Insert size (bp): 1839
Terms and licenses: Academic/Nonprofit Terms; Industry Terms: Not Available to Industry
How to cite: pBBK was a gift from Masato Ohtsuka (Addgene plasmid # 62670 ; http://n2t.net/addgene:62670 ; RRID:Addgene_62670)
