LOCUS       Exported 802 bp ds-DNA linear SYN 13-JUN-2021
DEFINITION  Vector for PhiC31o mRNA synthesis.
ACCESSION   .
VERSION     .
KEYWORDS    pBBK
SOURCE      synthetic DNA construct
  ORGANISM  synthetic DNA construct
REFERENCE   1 (bases 1 to 802)
  AUTHORS   Ohtsuka M, Miura H, Mochida K, Hirose M, Hasegawa A, Ogura A,
            Mizutani R, Kimura M, Isotani A, Ikawa M, Sato M, Gurumurthy CB
  TITLE     One-step generation of multiple transgenic mouse lines using an
            improved Pronuclear Injection-based Targeted Transgenesis (i-PITT).
  JOURNAL   BMC Genomics. 2015 Apr 9;16:274. doi: 10.1186/s12864-015-1432-5.
  PUBMED    25887549
REFERENCE   2 (bases 1 to 802)
  AUTHORS   .
  TITLE     Direct Submission
  JOURNAL   Exported Jun 13, 2021 from SnapGene Server 1.1.58
            http://www.snapgene.com
FEATURES             Location/Qualifiers
     source          1..802
                     /organism="synthetic DNA construct"
                     /mol_type="other DNA"
     primer_bind     36..55
                     /label=T7
                     /note="T7 promoter, forward primer"
     promoter        36..54
                     /label=T7 promoter
                     /note="promoter for bacteriophage T7 RNA polymerase"
     regulatory      122..131
                     /regulatory_class="other"
                     /note="vertebrate consensus sequence for strong initiation
                     of translation (Kozak, 1987)"
ORIGIN
        1 actagagaac ccactgctta ctggcttatc gaaattaata cgactcacta tagggagacc
       61 caagctggct agttaagctt ggtaccgagc tcggatccac tagtccagtg tggtggaatt
      121 cgccaccatg gatacctacg ccggagccta cgacagacag agccgggaga gagagaacag
      181 cagcgccgcc agccccgcca cccagagaag cgccaacgag gataaggccg ccgatctgca
      241 gagagaggtg gagagggacg gcggcagatt cagatttgtg ggccacttca gcgaggcccc
      301 tggcaccagc gccttcggca ccgccgagag acccgagttc gagagaatcc tgaacgagtg
      361 tagggccggc aggctgaaca tgatcatcgt gtacgacgtg tcccggttca gcaggctgaa
      421 ggtgatggac gccatcccta tcgtgtccga gctgctggcc ctgggcgtga ccatcgtgtc
      481 cacccaggaa ggcgtcttta gacagggcaa cgtgatggac ctgatccacc tgatcatgag
      541 gctggacgcc agccacaagg agagcagcct gaagagcgcc aagatcctgg acaccaagaa
      601 cctgcagagg gagctgggcg gctatgtggg cggcaaggcc ccctacggct tcgagctggt
      661 gtccgagacc aaggagatca cccggaacgg caggatggtg aacgtggtga tcaacaagct
      721 ggcccacagc accacccccc tgaccggccc cttcgagttt gagcccgacg tgatcaggtg
      781 gtggtggcgg gagatcaaga cc
//
